>Addgene plasmid #170686 | tetO-FHL2 | addgene full sequence | sequence record 347272 | Addgene NGS Result
ACGTCGACGGATCGGGAGATCTCCCGATCCCCTATGGTGCACTCTCAGTACAATCTGCTCTGATGCCGCA
TAGTTAAGCCAGTATCTGCTCCCTGCTTGTGTGTTGGAGGTCGCTGAGTAGTGCGCGAGCAAAATTTAAG
CTACAACAAGGCAAGGCTTGACCGACAATTGCATGAAGAATCTGCTTAGGGTTAGGCGTTTTGCGCTGCT
TCGCGATGTACGGGCCAGATATACGCGTTGACATTGATTATTGACTAGTTATTAATAGTAATCAATTACG
GGGTCATTAGTTCATAGCCCATATATGGAGTTCCGCGTTACATAACTTACGGTAAATGGCCCGCCTGGCT
GACCGCCCAACGACCCCCGCCCATTGACGTCAATAATGACGTATGTTCCCATAGTAACGCCAATAGGGAC
TTTCCATTGACGTCAATGGGTGGAGTATTTACGGTAAACTGCCCACTTGGCAGTACATCAAGTGTATCAT
ATGCCAAGTACGCCCCCTATTGACGTCAATGACGGTAAATGGCCCGCCTGGCATTATGCCCAGTACATGA
CCTTATGGGACTTTCCTACTTGGCAGTACATCTACGTATTAGTCATCGCTATTACCATGGTGATGCGGTT
TTGGCAGTACATCAATGGGCGTGGATAGCGGTTTGACTCACGGGGATTTCCAAGTCTCCACCCCATTGAC
GTCAATGGGAGTTTGTTTTGGCACCAAAATCAACGGGACTTTCCAAAATGTCGTAACAACTCCGCCCCAT
TGACGCAAATGGGCGGTAGGCGTGTACGGTGGGAGGTCTATATAAGCAGCGCGTTTTGCCTGTACTGGGT
CTCTCTGGTTAGACCAGATCTGAGCCTGGGAGCTCTCTGGCTAACTAGGGAACCCACTGCTTAAGCCTCA
ATAAAGCTTGCCTTGAGTGCTTCAAGTAGTGTGTGCCCGTCTGTTGTGTGACTCTGGTAACTAGAGATCC
CTCAGACCCTTTTAGTCAGTGTGGAAAATCTCTAGCAGTGGCGCCCGAACAGGGACTTGAAAGCGAAAGG
GAAACCAGAGGAGCTCTCTCGACGCAGGACTCGGCTTGCTGAAGCGCGCACGGCAAGAGGCGAGGGGCGG
CGACTGGTGAGTACGCCAAAAATTTTGACTAGCGGAGGCTAGAAGGAGAGAGATGGGTGCGAGAGCGTCA
GTATTAAGCGGGGGAGAATTAGATCGCGATGGGAAAAAATTCGGTTAAGGCCAGGGGGAAAGAAAAAATA
TAAATTAAAACATATAGTATGGGCAAGCAGGGAGCTAGAACGATTCGCAGTTAATCCTGGCCTGTTAGAA
ACATCAGAAGGCTGTAGACAAATACTGGGACAGCTACAACCATCCCTTCAGACAGGATCAGAAGAACTTA
GATCATTATATAATACAGTAGCAACCCTCTATTGTGTGCATCAAAGGATAGAGATAAAAGACACCAAGGA
AGCTTTAGACAAGATAGAGGAAGAGCAAAACAAAAGTAAGACCACCGCACAGCAAGCGGCCGCTGATCTT
CAGACCTGGAGGAGGAGATATGAGGGACAATTGGAGAAGTGAATTATATAAATATAAAGTAGTAAAAATT
GAACCATTAGGAGTAGCACCCACCAAGGCAAAGAGAAGAGTGGTGCAGAGAGAAAAAAGAGCAGTGGGAA
TAGGAGCTTTGTTCCTTGGGTTCTTGGGAGCAGCAGGAAGCACTATGGGCGCAGCGTCAATGACGCTGAC
GGTACAGGCCAGACAATTATTGTCTGGTATAGTGCAGCAGCAGAACAATTTGCTGAGGGCTATTGAGGCG
CAACAGCATCTGTTGCAACTCACAGTCTGGGGCATCAAGCAGCTCCAGGCAAGAATCCTGGCTGTGGAAA
GATACCTAAAGGATCAACAGCTCCTGGGGATTTGGGGTTGCTCTGGAAAACTCATTTGCACCACTGCTGT
GCCTTGGAATGCTAGTTGGAGTAATAAATCTCTGGAACAGATTTGGAATCACACGACCTGGATGGAGTGG
GACAGAGAAATTAACAATTACACAAGCTTAATACACTCCTTAATTGAAGAATCGCAAAACCAGCAAGAAA
AGAATGAACAAGAATTATTGGAATTAGATAAATGGGCAAGTTTGTGGAATTGGTTTAACATAACAAATTG
GCTGTGGTATATAAAATTATTCATAATGATAGTAGGAGGCTTGGTAGGTTTAAGAATAGTTTTTGCTGTA
CTTTCTATAGTGAATAGAGTTAGGCAGGGATATTCACCATTATCGTTTCAGACCCACCTCCCAACCCCGA
GGGGACCCGACAGGCCCGAAGGAATAGAAGAAGAAGGTGGAGAGAGAGACAGAGACAGATCCATTCGATT
AGTGAACGGATCGGCACTGCGTGCGCCAATTCTGCAGACAAATGGCAGTATTCATCCACAATTTTAAAAG
AAAAGGGGGGATTGGGGGGTACAGTGCAGGGGAAAGAATAGTAGACATAATAGCAACAGACATACAAACT
AAAGAATTACAAAAACAAATTACAAAAATTCAAAATTTTCGGGTTTATTACAGGGACAGCAGAGATCCAG
TTTGGTTATCGAGTTTACCACTCCCTATCAGTGATAGAGAAAAGTGAAAGTCGAGTTTACCACTCCCTAT
CAGTGATAGAGAAAAGTGAAAGTCGAGTTTACCACTCCCTATCAGTGATAGAGAAAAGTGAAAGTCGAGT
TTACCACTCCCTATCAGTGATAGAGAAAAGTGAAAGTCGAGTTTACCACTCCCTATCAGTGATAGAGAAA
AGTGAAAGTCGAGTTTACCACTCCCTATCAGTGATAGAGAAAAGTGAAAGTCGAGTTTACCACTCCCTAT
CAGTGATAGAGAAAAGTGAAAGTCGAGCTCGGTACCCGGGTCGAGGTAGGCGTGTACGGTGGGAGGCCTA
TATAAGCAGAGCTCGTTTAGTGAACCGTCAGATCGCCTGGAGACGCCATCCACGCTGTTTTGACCTCCAT
AGAAGACACCGGGACCGATCCAGCCTCCGCGGCCCCGAATTGTAATACGACTCACTATAGGGAGACCCAA
GCTGGCTAGGTAAGCTTGATCAACAAGTTTGTACAAAAAAGCAGGCTTCACCATGACTGAGCGCTTTGAC
TGCCACCATTGCAACGAATCTCTCTTTGGCAAGAAGTACATCCTGCGGGAGGAGAGCCCCTACTGCGTGG
TGTGCTTTGAGACCCTGTTCGCCAACACCTGCGAGGAGTGTGGGAAGCCCATCGGCTGTGACTGCAAGGA
CTTGTCTTACAAGGACCGGCACTGGCATGAAGCCTGTTTCCACTGCTCGCAGTGCAGAAACTCACTGGTG
GACAAGCCCTTTGCTGCCAAGGAGGACCAGCTGCTCTGTACAGACTGCTATTCCAACGAGTACTCATCCA
AGTGCCAGGAATGCAAGAAGACCATCATGCCAGGTACCCGCAAGATGGAGTACAAGGGCAGCAGCTGGCA
TGAGACCTGCTTCATCTGCCACCGCTGCCAGCAGCCAATTGGAACCAAGAGTTTCATCCCCAAAGACAAT
CAGAATTTCTGTGTGCCCTGCTATGAGAAACAACATGCCATGCAGTGCGTTCAGTGCAAAAAGCCCATCA
CCACGGGAGGGGTCACTTACCGGGAGCAGCCCTGGCACAAGGAGTGCTTCGTGTGCACCGCCTGCAGGAA
GCAGCTGTCTGGGCAGCGCTTCACAGCTCGCGATGACTTTGCCTACTGCCTGAACTGCTTCTGTGACTTG
TATGCCAAGAAGTGTGCTGGGTGCACCAACCCCATCAGCGGACTTGGTGGCACAAAATACATCTCCTTTG
AGGAACGGCAGTGGCATAACGACTGCTTTAACTGTAAGAAGTGCTCCCTCTCACTGGTGGGGCGTGGCTT
CCTCACAGAGAGGGACGACATCCTGTGCCCCGACTGTGGGAAAGACATCTGAACCCAGCTTTCTTGTACA
AAGTGGTTGATCTAGAGGGCCCGCGGTTCGAAGGTAAGCCTATCCCTAACCCTCTCCTCGGTCTCGATTC
TACGCGTACCGGTCATCATCACCATCACCATTGAGTTTAAACCCGCTGATCAGCCTCAATTCGATATCAA
GCTTATCGATAATCAACCTCTGGATTACAAAATTTGTGAAAGATTGACTGGTATTCTTAACTATGTTGCT
CCTTTTACGCTATGTGGATACGCTGCTTTAATGCCTTTGTATCATGCTATTGCTTCCCGTATGGCTTTCA
TTTTCTCCTCCTTGTATAAATCCTGGTTGCTGTCTCTTTATGAGGAGTTGTGGCCCGTTGTCAGGCAACG
TGGCGTGGTGTGCACTGTGTTTGCTGACGCAACCCCCACTGGTTGGGGCATTGCCACCACCTGTCAGCTC
CTTTCCGGGACTTTCGCTTTCCCCCTCCCTATTGCCACGGCGGAACTCATCGCCGCCTGCCTTGCCCGCT
GCTGGACAGGGGCTCGGCTGTTGGGCACTGACAATTCCGTGGTGTTGTCGGGGAAATCATCGTCCTTTCC
TTGGCTGCTCGCCTGTGTTGCCACCTGGATTCTGCGCGGGACGTCCTTCTGCTACGTCCCTTCGGCCCTC
AATCCAGCGGACCTTCCTTCCCGCGGCCTGCTGCCGGCTCTGCGGCCTCTTCCGCGTCTTCGCCTTCGCC
CTCAGACGAGTCGGATCTCCCTTTGGGCCGCCTCCCCGCATCGATACCGTCGACCTCGAGACCTAGAAAA
ACATGGAGCAATCACAAGTAGCAATACAGCAGCTACCAATGCTGATTGTGCCTGGCTAGAAGCACAAGAG
GAGGAGGAGGTGGGTTTTCCAGTCACACCTCAGGTACCTTTAAGACCAATGACTTACAAGGCAGCTGTAG
ATCTTAGCCACTTTTTAAAAGAAAAGGGGGGACTGGAAGGGCTAATTCACTCCCAACGAAGACAAGATAT
CCTTGATCTGTGGATCTACCACACACAAGGCTACTTCCCTGATTGGCAGAACTACACACCAGGGCCAGGG
ATCAGATATCCACTGACCTTTGGATGGTGCTACAAGCTAGTACCAGTTGAGCAAGAGAAGGTAGAAGAAG
CCAATGAAGGAGAGAACACCCGCTTGTTACACCCTGTGAGCCTGCATGGGATGGATGACCCGGAGAGAGA
AGTATTAGAGTGGAGGTTTGACAGCCGCCTAGCATTTCATCACATGGCCCGAGAGCTGCATCCGGACTGT
ACTGGGTCTCTCTGGTTAGACCAGATCTGAGCCTGGGAGCTCTCTGGCTAACTAGGGAACCCACTGCTTA
AGCCTCAATAAAGCTTGCCTTGAGTGCTTCAAGTAGTGTGTGCCCGTCTGTTGTGTGACTCTGGTAACTA
GAGATCCCTCAGACCCTTTTAGTCAGTGTGGAAAATCTCTAGCAGGGCCCGTTTAAACCCGCTGATCAGC
CTCGACTGTGCCTTCTAGTTGCCAGCCATCTGTTGTTTGCCCCTCCCCCGTGCCTTCCTTGACCCTGGAA
GGTGCCACTCCCACTGTCCTTTCCTAATAAAATGAGGAAATTGCATCGCATTGTCTGAGTAGGTGTCATT
CTATTCTGGGGGGTGGGGTGGGGCAGGACAGCAAGGGGGAGGATTGGGAAGACAATAGCAGGCATGCTGG
GGATGCGGTGGGCTCTATGGCTTCTGAGGCGGAAAGAACCAGCTGGGGCTCTAGGGGGTATCCCC
[124 nt withheld, positions 5736-5859]
C
[91 nt withheld, positions 5861-5951]
A
[49 nt withheld, positions 5953-6001]
CCTTTGACGTTGGAGTCCACGTTCTTT
[37 nt withheld, positions 6029-6065]
ACCCTATCTCGGTCTATTCTTTTGATTTATAAGGGATTTTGCCGATTTCGGCCTATTGGTTAAAAAATGA
GCTGATTTAACAAAAATTTAACGCGAATTAATTCTGTGGAATGTGTGTCAGTTAGGGTGTGGAAAGTCCC
CAGGCTCCCCAGCAGGCAGAAGTATGCAAAGCATGCATCTCAATTAGTCAGCAACCAGGTGTGGAAAGTC
CCCAGGCTCCCCAGCAGGCAGAAGTATGCAAAGCATGCATCTCAATTAGTCAGCAACCATAGTCCCGCCC
CTAACTCCGCCCATCCCGCCCCTAACTCCGCCCAGTTCCGCCCATTCTCCGCCCCATGGCTGACTAATTT
TTTTTATTTATGCAGAGGCCGAGGCCGCCTCTGCCTCTGAGCTATTCCAGAAGTAGTGAGGAGGCTTTTT
TGGAGGCCTAGGCTTTTGCAAAAAGCTCCCGGGAGCTTGTATATCCATTTTCGGATCTGATCAGCACGTG
TTGACAATTAATCATCGGCATAGTATATCGGCATAGTATAATACGACAAGGTGAGGAACTAAACCATGGC
CAAGTTGACCAGTGCCGTTCCGGTGCTCACCGCGCGCGACGTCGCCGGAGCGGTCGAGTTCTGGACCGAC
CGGCTCGGGTTCTCCCGGGACTTCGTGGAGGACGACTTCGCCGGTGTGGTCCGGGACGACGTGACCCTGT
TCATCAGCGCGGTCCAGGACCAGGTGGTGCCGGACAACACCCTGGCCTGGGTGTGGGTGCGCGGCCTGGA
CGAGCTGTACGCCGAGTGGTCGGAGGTCGTGTCCACGAACTTCCGGGACGCCTCCGGGCCGGCCATGACC
GAGATCGGCGAGCAGCCGTGGGGGCGGGAGTTCGCCCTGCGCGACCCGGCCGGCAACTGCGTGCACTTCG
TGGCCGAGGAGCAGGACTGACACGTGCTACGAGATTTCGATTCCACCGCCGCCTTCTATGAAAGGTTGGG
CTTCGGAATCGTTTTCCGGGACGCCGGCTGGATGATCCTCCAGCGCGGGGATCTCATGCTGGAGTTCTTC
GCCCACCCCAACTTGTTTATTGCAGCTTATAATGGTTACAAATAAAGCAATAGCATCACAAATTTCACAA
ATAAAGCATTTTTTTCACTGCATTCTAGTTGTGGTTTGTCCAAACTCATCAATGTATCTTATCATGTCTG
TATACCGTCGACCTCTAGCTAGAGCTTGGCGTAATCATGGTCATAGCTGTTTCCTGTGTGAAATTGTTAT
CCGCTCACAATTCCACACAACATACGAGCCGGAAGCATAAAGTGTAAAGCCTGGGGTGCCTAATGAGTGA
GCTAACTCACATTAATTGCGTTGCGCTCACTGCCCGCTTTCCAGTCGGGAAACCTGTCGTGCCAGCTGCA
TTAATGAATCGGCCAACGCGCGGGGAGAGGCGGTTTGCGTATTGGGCGCTCTTCCGCTTCCTCGCTCACT
GACTCGCTGCGCTCGGTCGTTCGGCTGCGGCGAGCGGTATCAGCTCACTCAAAGGCGGTAATACGGTTAT
CCACAGAATCAGGGGATAACGCAGGAAAGAACATGTGAGCAAAAGGCCAGCAAAAGGCCAGGAACCGTAA
AAAGGCCGCGTTGCTGGCGTTTTTCCATAGGCTCCGCCCCCCTGACGAGCATCACAAAAATCGACGCTCA
AGTCAGAGGTGGCGAAACCCGACAGGACTATAAAGATACCAGGCGTTTCCCCCTGGAAGCTCCCTCGTGC
GCTCTCCTGTTCCGACCCTGCCGCTTACCGGATACCTGTCCGCCTTTCTCCCTTCGGGAAGCGTGGCGCT
TTCTCATAGCTCACGCTGTAGGTATCTCAGTTCGGTGTAGGTCGTTCGCTCCAAGCTGGGCTGTGTGCAC
GAACCCCCCGTTCAGCCCGACCGCTGCGCCTTATCCGGTAACTATCGTCTTGAGTCCAACCCGGTAAGAC
ACGACTTATCGCCACTGGCAGCAGCCACTGGTAACAGGATTAGCAGAGCGAGGTATGTAGGCGGTGCTAC
AGAGTTCTTGAAGTGGTGGCCTAACTACGGCTACACTAGAAGAACAGTATTTGGTATCTGCGCTCTGCTG
AAGCCAGTTACCTTCGGAAAAAGAGTTGGTAGCTCTTGATCCGGCAAACAAACCACCGCTGGTAGCGGTG
GTTTTTTTGTTTGCAAGCAGCAGATTACGCGCAGAAAAAAAGGATCTCAAGAAGATCCTTTGATCTTTTC
TACGGGGTCTGACGCTCAGTGGAACGAAAACTCACGTTAAGGGATTTTGGTCATGAGATTATCAAAAAGG
ATCTTCACCTAGATCCTTTTAAATTAAAAATGAAGTTTTAAATCAATCTAAAGTATATATGAGTAAACTT
GGTCTGACAGTTACCAATGCTTAATCAGTGAGGCACCTATCTCAGCGATCTGTCTATTTCGTTCATCCAT
AGTTGCCTGACTCCCCGTCGTGTAGATAACTACGATACGGGAGGGCTTACCATCTGGCCCCAGTGCTGCA
ATGATACCGCGAGACCCACGCTCACCGGCTCCAGATTTATCAGCAATAAACCAGCCAGCCGGAAGGGCCG
AGCGCAGAAGTGGTCCTGCAACTTTATCCGCCTCCATCCAGTCTATTAATTGTTGCCGGGAAGCTAGAGT
AAGTAGTTCGCCAGTTAATAGTTTGCGCAACGTTGTTGCCATTGCTACAGGCATCGTGGTGTCACGCTCG
TCGTTTGGTATGGCTTCATTCAGCTCCGGTTCCCAACGATCAAGGCGAGTTACATGATCCCCCATGTTGT
GCAAAAAAGCGGTTAGCTCCTTCGGTCCTCCGATCGTTGTCAGAAGTAAGTTGGCCGCAGTGTTATCACT
CATGGTTATGGCAGCACTGCATAATTCTCTTACTGTCATGCCATCCGTAAGATGCTTTTCTGTGACTGGT
GAGTACTCAACCAAGTCATTCTGAGAATAGTGTATGCGGCGACCGAGTTGCTCTTGCCCGGCGTCAATAC
GGGATAATACCGCGCCACATAGCAGAACTTTAAAAGTGCTCATCATTGGAAAACGTTCTTCGGGGCGAAA
ACTCTCAAGGATCTTACCGCTGTTGAGATCCAGTTCGATGTAACCCACTCGTGCACCCAACTGATCTTCA
GCATCTTTTACTTTCACCAGCGTTTCTGGGTGAGCAAAAACAGGAAGGCAAAATGCCGCAAAAAAGGGAA
TAAGGGCGACACGGAAATGTTGAATACTCATACTCTTCCTTTTTCAATATTATTGAAGCATTTATCAGGG
TTATTGTCTCATGAGCGGATACATATTTGAATGTATTTAGAAAAATAAACAAATAGGGGTTCCGCGCACA
TTTCCCCGAAAAGTGCCACCTG
Features (pLannotate 1.2.2; 36 found; start..end, strand, type, name):
     33..85      -  misc_feature   bom (fragment): basis of mobility region from pBR322
    240..619     +  enhancer       CMV enhancer: human cytomegalovirus immediate early enhancer
    620..819     +  promoter       CMV promoter: human cytomegalovirus (CMV) immediate early promoter
    837..1017    +  LTR            5' LTR (truncated): truncated 5' long terminal repeat (LTR) from HIV-1
   1064..1189    +  misc_feature   HIV-1 Ψ: packaging signal of human immunodeficiency virus type 1
   1173..1536    +  CDS            HIV-1 gag (fragment): gag protein from human immunodeficiency virus 1; gag
   1682..1915    +  misc_feature   RRE: The Rev response element (RRE) of HIV-1 allows for Rev-dependent mRNA export from the nucleus to the cytoplasm.
   2292..2392    +  CDS            Rev (fragment): human immunodeficiency virus 1 (HIV-1) Rev protein; rev; enhances nuclear export of unspliced and incompletely spliced viral mRNAs
   2442..2559    +  misc_feature   cPPT/CTS: central polypurine tract and central termination sequence of HIV-1
   2612..2882    +  protein_bind   tetracycline response element: contains seven copies of the tetracycline operator tetO tetracycline repressor TetR
   2893..2910    +  misc_feature   MCS (fragment): pUC18/19 multiple cloning site
   2915..2953    +  promoter       minimal CMV promoter: human cytomegalovirus (CMV) immediate early promoter
   3053..3071    +  promoter       T7 promoter: promoter for bacteriophage T7 RNA polymerase
   3103..3127    +  protein_bind   attB1: mutant version of attB; recombination site for the Gateway® BP reaction BP Clonase™
   3133..3969    +  CDS            FHL2: FHL2_HUMAN - Also known as DRAL, SLIM3. Experimental evidence at protein level: Swiss-Prot protein existence level 1. May function as a molecular transmitter linking various signaling pathways to transcriptional regulation. Negatively regulates the transcriptional repressor E4F1 and may function in cell growth. Inhibits the transcriptional activity of FOXO1 and its apoptotic function by enhancing the interaction of FOXO1 with SIRT1 and FOXO1 deacetylation. Negatively regulates the calcineurin/NFAT signaling pathway in cardiomyocytes (PubMed:28717008). From Homo sapiens (Human).
   3973..3997    -  protein_bind   attB2: mutant version of attB; recombination site for the Gateway® BP reaction BP Clonase™
   4023..4064    +  CDS            V5 tag: epitope tag from simian virus 5
   4118..4141    +  misc_feature   MCS (fragment): pBluescript multiple cloning site
   4141..4729    +  misc_feature   WPRE: woodchuck hepatitis virus posttranscriptional regulatory element
   4666..5247    +  CDS            nef (fragment): NEF_HV1H2 - Experimental evidence at protein level: Swiss-Prot protein existence level 1. Extracellular Nef protein targets CD4(+) T-lymphocytes for apoptosis by interacting with CXCR4 surface receptors. From Human immunodeficiency virus type 1 group M subtype B (isolate HXB2) (HIV-1).
   5254..5434    +  LTR            5' LTR (truncated): truncated 5' long terminal repeat (LTR) from HIV-1
   5466..5690    +  polyA_signal   bGH poly(A) signal: bovine growth hormone polyadenylation signal
   5694..5715    +  promoter       SV40 promoter (fragment): SV40 enhancer and early promoter
   5736..6164    +  rep_origin     f1 ori (sequence partly withheld): f1 bacteriophage origin of replication; arrow indicates direction of (+) strand synthesis
   6178..6507    +  promoter       SV40 promoter: SV40 enhancer and early promoter
   6555..6602    +  promoter       EM7 promoter: synthetic bacterial promoter&nbsp
   6621..6995    +  CDS            BleoR: antibiotic-binding protein; Sh ble from Streptoalloteichus hindustanus; confers resistance to bleomycin, phleomycin, and Zeocin™
   7005..7130    +  CDS            ble (fragment): BLE_KLEPN - Experimental evidence at protein level: Swiss-Prot protein existence level 1. Binding protein with a strong affinity to the bleomycin family of antibiotics. Binds to CL990; an antimitotic-antibiotic compound. From Klebsiella pneumoniae.
   7125..7246    +  polyA_signal   SV40 poly(A) signal: SV40 polyadenylation signal
   7319..7335    -  protein_bind   lac operator: The lac repressor binds to the lac operator to inhibit transcription in E. coli. This inhibition can be relieved by adding lactose or isopropyl-β-D-thiogalactopyranoside (IPTG). lac repressor encoded by lacI
   7343..7373    -  promoter       lac promoter: promoter for the E. coli lac operon
   7388..7409    -  protein_bind   CAP binding site: CAP binding activates transcription in the presence of cAMP. E. coli catabolite activator protein
   7422..7514    -  CDS            lacI (fragment): lac repressor; lacI; The lac repressor binds to the lac operator to inhibit transcription in E. coli. This inhibition can be relieved by adding lactose or isopropyl-β-D-thiogalactopyranoside (IPTG).
   7697..8285    -  rep_origin     ori: high-copy-number ColE1/pMB1/pBR322/pUC origin of replication
   8456..9316    -  CDS            AmpR: β-lactamase; bla; confers resistance to ampicillin, carbenicillin, and related antibiotics
   9317..9421    -  promoter       AmpR promoter: bla
