[The description below was written by a language model from this plasmid's Addgene catalogue record and pLannotate feature annotations shown in this document.]
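Description:
tetO-FHL2 is a 9,447 bp HIV-1-based lentiviral transfer plasmid for doxycycline-inducible overexpression of human FHL2 (four and a half LIM domains 2) in mammalian cells. It was built by Gateway cloning: the FHL2 ORF (about 840 bp, from a commercially obtained cDNA) was PCR-flanked with attB sites, moved into a pDONR221 entry clone, and then transferred by LR reaction into the FU-tetO-Gateway destination vector. The plasmid is maintained in E. coli through a ColE1/pUC-type origin and an ampicillin resistance gene. The record lists it as low copy even though the origin is annotated as a high-copy type. An f1 origin is also present.

The viral genome is transcribed from a CMV enhancer/promoter fused to a truncated 5' LTR. This is followed by the Ψ packaging signal with a gag fragment, the RRE for Rev-dependent nuclear export, and the cPPT/CTS. The internal expression cassette is a tetracycline response element with seven tetO repeats joined to a minimal CMV promoter, so transcription requires a tetracycline-controlled transactivator supplied from another source plus doxycycline (Tet-On). FHL2 lies between attB1 and attB2. A V5 tag is annotated downstream of attB2, but the record does not state whether it is translated in frame with FHL2. A WPRE enhances transcript expression ahead of the 3' LTR and a bGH polyadenylation signal. Outside the LTRs, an SV40/EM7-driven BleoR cassette could confer Zeocin resistance, but it would not be packaged into virus.

The associated publication concerns transcription factor combinations for direct reprogramming of cells toward a human cardiomyocyte-like state, which fits its use for inducible delivery of FHL2.
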