Addgene plasmid #170686: tetO-FHL2
Purpose: doxycycline-inducible overexpression of FHL2
Depositing lab: Paul Burridge. Depositing organization: Northwestern University. Publication: A novel transcription factor combination for direct reprogramming to a spontaneously contracting human cardiomyocyte-like state. Romero-Tejeda M, Fonoudi H, Weddle CJ, DeKeyser JM, Lenny B, Fetterman KA, Magdy T, Sapkota Y, Epting C, Burridge PW. J Mol Cell Cardiol. 2023 Jul 6:S0022-2828(23)00106-2. doi: 10.1016/j.yjmcc.2023.06.005. PubMed 37421991.
Backbone
  Vector backbone: FU-tetO-Gateway
  Backbone manufacturer: addgene plasmid #43914
  Backbone size w/o insert (bp): 8600
  Total vector size (bp): 9447
  Modifications to backbone: FHL2 ORF added to plasmid using Gateway cloning
  Vector type: Mammalian Expression, Lentiviral ; Doxycycline Inducible
Growth in bacteria
  Bacterial resistance: Ampicillin, 100 μg/mL
  Growth temperature: 30°C
  Growth strain: NEB Stable
  Copy number: Low Copy
Gene/Insert
  Gene/Insert name: FHL2
  Species: H. sapiens (human)
  Insert size (bp): 840
  GenBank ID: NM_001039492.2
  Entrez Gene: FHL2 (a.k.a. AAG11, DRAL, FHL-2, SLIM-3, SLIM3)
  Promoter: TRE promoter, Tet-ON
  Cloning method: Gateway Cloning
  Sequencing primers: 5′ LNCX; T7
Resource information
  A portion of this plasmid was derived from a plasmid made by: FHL2 cDNA was obtained from Genscript
Terms and licenses: Academic/Nonprofit Terms; Industry Terms: Not Available to Industry
Depositor comments: This plasmid was generated using Gateway cloning. attB sites were added to FHL2 via PCR reaction. Resulting fragements were recombined with pDONR221 to generate an entry clone. LR reaction was performed using the destination vector FU-tetO-Gateway (Addgene Plasmid #19778).
How to cite: tetO-FHL2 was a gift from Paul Burridge (Addgene plasmid # 170686 ; http://n2t.net/addgene:170686 ; RRID:Addgene_170686)
